Addgene plasmid #76835: NME9 gRNA (BRDN0001149064)
Purpose: 3rd generation lentiviral gRNA plasmid targeting human NME9
Depositing lab: John Doench & David Root. Depositing organization: Broad Institute. Publication: Optimized sgRNA design to maximize activity and minimize off-target effects of CRISPR-Cas9. Doench JG, Fusi N, Sullender M, Hegde M, Vaimberg EW, Donovan KF, Smith I, Tothova Z, Wilen C, Orchard R, Virgin HW, Listgarten J, Root DE. Nat Biotechnol. 2016 Jan 18. doi: 10.1038/nbt.3437. PubMed 26780180.
Backbone
  Vector backbone: lentiGuide-Puro
  Backbone manufacturer: Zhang Lab (Addgene plasmid # 52963)
  Vector type: Mammalian Expression, Lentiviral, CRISPR
  Selectable markers: Puromycin
Growth in bacteria
  Bacterial resistance: Ampicillin, 100 μg/mL
  Growth temperature: 37°C
  Growth strain: DH5alpha
  Copy number: High Copy
Gene/Insert
  Gene/Insert name: NME9 (alt name: NME9)
  gRNA/shRNA sequence: CTGGTACATCACATGTGCAG
  Species: H. sapiens (human)
  Entrez Gene: NME9 (a.k.a. NM23-H9, TXL-2, TXL2, TXNDC6)
  Promoter: hU6
  Cloning method: Unknown
  Sequencing primers: 5′ U6-F; 3′ pS2-R
Terms and licenses: Academic/Nonprofit Terms; Industry Terms: Not Available to Industry
Depositor comments: The gRNA was designed to target a Genbank reference sequence which has since been removed from the database. Note that this plasmid does NOT contain Cas9. It should be used in conjunction with lentiCas9-Blast (Addgene #52962) or otherwise with cell lines already expressing Cas9. Browse the full kinome gRNA library at http://www.addgene.org/pooled-library/broadgpp-human-kinome/ or visit http://www.broadinstitute.org/rnai/public/ for detailed protocols and information.
How to cite: NME9 gRNA (BRDN0001149064) was a gift from John Doench & David Root (Addgene plasmid # 76835 ; http://n2t.net/addgene:76835 ; RRID:Addgene_76835)
