[The description below was written by a language model from this plasmid's Addgene catalogue record and pLannotate feature annotations shown in this document.]
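Description:
NME9 gRNA (BRDN0001149064) is a third-generation lentiviral single-guide RNA plasmid built on the lentiGuide-Puro backbone and designed to target human NME9 (also known as TXNDC6, TXL-2 or NM23-H9). The assembled sequence is 8,323 nt. In bacteria it is maintained as a high-copy plasmid through a ColE1/pUC-type origin with ampicillin selection via β-lactamase. An f1 origin, an SV40 origin and poly(A) signal, and remnants of lac, T7 and T3 cloning elements are carried in the backbone.

The lentiviral transfer cassette begins with an RSV promoter fused to a truncated HIV-1 5' LTR, which makes genomic RNA production Tat-independent. This is followed by the Ψ packaging signal with a partial gag region, the Rev response element for nuclear export of the unspliced genome, and a cPPT/CTS. It ends in a ΔU3 self-inactivating 3' LTR. Within this unit, a human U6 RNA polymerase III promoter drives the NME9-specific spacer joined to the Streptococcus pyogenes Cas9 guide scaffold. A separate EF-1α promoter with its intron A drives puromycin N-acetyltransferase, allowing selection of transduced mammalian cells, and a WPRE downstream enhances transcript expression.

The plasmid does not encode Cas9, so it is meant to be used with a separate Cas9 vector or in cells that already express Cas9, typically for knockout of NME9. It corresponds to a guide from a human kinome gRNA library. The depositor notes that the guide was designed against a GenBank reference sequence that has since been withdrawn, so its match to current NME9 annotations may need to be checked.
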