Features (pLannotate 1.2.2; 29 found; start..end, strand, type, name):
     14..80      +  CDS            small t antigen (fragment): SV40 (simian virus 40) small t antigen
    106..317     +  promoter       EF-1α core promoter: core promoter for human elongation factor EF-1α
    318..1256    +  intron         EF-1α intron A: intron upstream of the start codon of human EF-1α
   1278..1877    +  CDS            PuroR (fragment): puromycin N-acetyltransferase; pac from Streptomyces; confers resistance to puromycin
   1893..2481    +  misc_feature   WPRE: woodchuck hepatitis virus posttranscriptional regulatory element
   2532..2551    +  misc_feature   cPPT/CTS (fragment): central polypurine tract and central termination sequence of HIV-1
   2553..2786    +  LTR            3' LTR (ΔU3): self-inactivating 3' long terminal repeat (LTR) from HIV-1
   2864..2985    +  polyA_signal   SV40 poly(A) signal: SV40 polyadenylation signal
   3025..3160    +  rep_origin     SV40 ori: SV40 origin of replication
   3181..3199    -  promoter       T7 promoter: promoter for bacteriophage T7 RNA polymerase
   3207..3362    +  CDS            lacZα (fragment): LacZα fragment of β-galactosidase; lacZ fragment
   3367..3795    +  rep_origin     f1 ori (sequence partly withheld): f1 bacteriophage origin of replication; arrow indicates direction of (+) strand synthesis
   3848..3952    +  promoter       AmpR promoter: bla
   3953..4813    +  CDS            AmpR: β-lactamase; bla; confers resistance to ampicillin, carbenicillin, and related antibiotics
   4984..5572    +  rep_origin     ori: high-copy-number ColE1/pMB1/pBR322/pUC origin of replication
   5755..5847    +  CDS            lacI (fragment): lac repressor; lacI; The lac repressor binds to the lac operator to inhibit transcription in E. coli. This inhibition can be relieved by adding lactose or isopropyl-β-D-thiogalactopyranoside (IPTG).
   5860..5881    +  protein_bind   CAP binding site: CAP binding activates transcription in the presence of cAMP. E. coli catabolite activator protein
   5896..5926    +  promoter       lac promoter: promoter for the E. coli lac operon
   5934..5950    +  protein_bind   lac operator: The lac repressor binds to the lac operator to inhibit transcription in E. coli. This inhibition can be relieved by adding lactose or isopropyl-β-D-thiogalactopyranoside (IPTG). lac repressor encoded by lacI
   5995..6013    +  promoter       T3 promoter: promoter for bacteriophage T3 RNA polymerase
   6041..6267    +  promoter       RSV promoter: Rous sarcoma virus enhancer/promoter
   6268..6448    +  LTR            5' LTR (truncated): truncated 5' long terminal repeat (LTR) from HIV-1
   6495..6620    +  misc_feature   HIV-1 Ψ: packaging signal of human immunodeficiency virus type 1
   6604..6967    +  CDS            HIV-1 gag (fragment): gag protein from human immunodeficiency virus 1; gag
   7113..7346    +  misc_feature   RRE: The Rev response element (RRE) of HIV-1 allows for Rev-dependent mRNA export from the nucleus to the cytoplasm.
   7723..7749    +  CDS            Rev (fragment): human immunodeficiency virus 1 (HIV-1) Rev protein; rev; enhances nuclear export of unspliced and incompletely spliced viral mRNAs
   7753..7993    +  promoter       U6 promoter: RNA polymerase III promoter for human U6 snRNA
   8023..8098    +  misc_RNA       gRNA scaffold: guide RNA scaffold for the Streptococcus pyogenes CRISPR/Cas9 system
   8154..8271    +  misc_feature   cPPT/CTS: central polypurine tract and central termination sequence of HIV-1
>Addgene plasmid #76835 | NME9 gRNA (BRDN0001149064) | addgene full sequence | sequence record 186598 | Addgene Assembled Sequence
CCCGGGTGCAAAGATGGATAAAGTTTTAAACAGAGAGGAATCTTTGCAGCTAATGGACCTTCTAGGTCTT
GAAAGGAGTGGGAATTGGCTCCGGTGCCCGTCAGTGGGCAGAGCGCACATCGCCCACAGTCCCCGAGAAG
TTGGGGGGAGGGGTCGGCAATTGATCCGGTGCCTAGAGAAGGTGGCGCGGGGTAAACTGGGAAAGTGATG
TCGTGTACTGGCTCCGCCTTTTTCCCGAGGGTGGGGGAGAACCGTATATAAGTGCAGTAGTCGCCGTGAA
CGTTCTTTTTCGCAACGGGTTTGCCGCCAGAACACAGGTAAGTGCCGTGTGTGGTTCCCGCGGGCCTGGC
CTCTTTACGGGTTATGGCCCTTGCGTGCCTTGAATTACTTCCACCTGGCTGCAGTACGTGATTCTTGATC
CCGAGCTTCGGGTTGGAAGTGGGTGGGAGAGTTCGAGGCCTTGCGCTTAAGGAGCCCCTTCGCCTCGTGC
TTGAGTTGAGGCCTGGCCTGGGCGCTGGGGCCGCCGCGTGCGAATCTGGTGGCACCTTCGCGCCTGTCTC
GCTGCTTTCGATAAGTCTCTAGCCATTTAAAATTTTTGATGACCTGCTGCGACGCTTTTTTTCTGGCAAG
ATAGTCTTGTAAATGCGGGCCAAGATCTGCACACTGGTATTTCGGTTTTTGGGGCCGCGGGCGGCGACGG
GGCCCGTGCGTCCCAGCGCACATGTTCGGCGAGGCGGGGCCTGCGAGCGCGGCCACCGAGAATCGGACGG
GGGTAGTCTCAAGCTGGCCGGCCTGCTCTGGTGCCTGGCCTCGCGCCGCCGTGTATCGCCCCGCCCTGGG
CGGCAAGGCTGGCCCGGTCGGCACCAGTTGCGTGAGCGGAAAGATGGCCGCTTCCCGGCCCTGCTGCAGG
GAGCTCAAAATGGAGGACGCGGCGCTCGGGAGAGCGGGCGGGTGAGTCACCCACACAAAGGAAAAGGGCC
TTTCCGTCCTCAGCCGTCGCTTCATGTGACTCCACGGAGTACCGGGCGCCGTCCAGGCACCTCGATTAGT
TCTCGAGCTTTTGGAGTACGTCGTCTTTAGGTTGGGGGGAGGGGTTTTATGCGATGGAGTTTCCCCACAC
TGAGTGGGTGGAGACTGAAGTTAGGCCAGCTTGGCACTTGATGTAATTCTCCTTGGAATTTGCCCTTTTT
GAGTTTGGATCTTGGTTCATTCTCAAGCCTCAGACAGTGGTTCAAAGTTTTTTTCTTCCATTTCAGGTGT
CGTGACGTACGGCCACCATGACCGAGTACAAGCCCACGGTGCGCCTCGCCACCCGCGACGACGTCCCCAG
GGCCGTACGCACCCTCGCCGCCGCGTTCGCCGACTACCCCGCCACGCGCCACACCGTCGATCCGGACCGC
CACATCGAGCGGGTCACCGAGCTGCAAGAACTCTTCCTCACGCGCGTCGGGCTCGACATCGGCAAGGTGT
GGGTCGCGGACGACGGCGCCGCCGTGGCGGTCTGGACCACGCCGGAGAGCGTCGAAGCGGGGGCGGTGTT
CGCCGAGATCGGCCCGCGCATGGCCGAGTTGAGCGGTTCCCGGCTGGCCGCGCAGCAACAGATGGAAGGC
CTCCTGGCGCCGCACCGGCCCAAGGAGCCCGCGTGGTTCCTGGCCACCGTCGGAGTCTCGCCCGACCACC
AGGGCAAGGGTCTGGGCAGCGCCGTCGTGCTCCCCGGAGTGGAGGCGGCCGAGCGCGCCGGGGTGCCCGC
CTTCCTGGAGACCTCCGCGCCCCGCAACCTCCCCTTCTACGAGCGGCTCGGCTTCACCGTCACCGCCGAC
GTCGAGGTGCCCGAAGGACCGCGCACCTGGTGCATGACCCGCAAGCCCGGTGCCTGAACGCGTTAAGTCG
ACAATCAACCTCTGGATTACAAAATTTGTGAAAGATTGACTGGTATTCTTAACTATGTTGCTCCTTTTAC
GCTATGTGGATACGCTGCTTTAATGCCTTTGTATCATGCTATTGCTTCCCGTATGGCTTTCATTTTCTCC
TCCTTGTATAAATCCTGGTTGCTGTCTCTTTATGAGGAGTTGTGGCCCGTTGTCAGGCAACGTGGCGTGG
TGTGCACTGTGTTTGCTGACGCAACCCCCACTGGTTGGGGCATTGCCACCACCTGTCAGCTCCTTTCCGG
GACTTTCGCTTTCCCCCTCCCTATTGCCACGGCGGAACTCATCGCCGCCTGCCTTGCCCGCTGCTGGACA
GGGGCTCGGCTGTTGGGCACTGACAATTCCGTGGTGTTGTCGGGGAAATCATCGTCCTTTCCTTGGCTGC
TCGCCTGTGTTGCCACCTGGATTCTGCGCGGGACGTCCTTCTGCTACGTCCCTTCGGCCCTCAATCCAGC
GGACCTTCCTTCCCGCGGCCTGCTGCCGGCTCTGCGGCCTCTTCCGCGTCTTCGCCTTCGCCCTCAGACG
AGTCGGATCTCCCTTTGGGCCGCCTCCCCGCGTCGACTTTAAGACCAATGACTTACAAGGCAGCTGTAGA
TCTTAGCCACTTTTTAAAAGAAAAGGGGGGACTGGAAGGGCTAATTCACTCCCAACGAAGACAAGATCTG
CTTTTTGCTTGTACTGGGTCTCTCTGGTTAGACCAGATCTGAGCCTGGGAGCTCTCTGGCTAACTAGGGA
ACCCACTGCTTAAGCCTCAATAAAGCTTGCCTTGAGTGCTTCAAGTAGTGTGTGCCCGTCTGTTGTGTGA
CTCTGGTAACTAGAGATCCCTCAGACCCTTTTAGTCAGTGTGGAAAATCTCTAGCAGTACGTATAGTAGT
TCATGTCATCTTATTATTCAGTATTTATAACTTGCAAAGAAATGAATATCAGAGAGTGAGAGGAACTTGT
TTATTGCAGCTTATAATGGTTACAAATAAAGCAATAGCATCACAAATTTCACAAATAAAGCATTTTTTTC
ACTGCATTCTAGTTGTGGTTTGTCCAAACTCATCAATGTATCTTATCATGTCTGGCTCTAGCTATCCCGC
CCCTAACTCCGCCCATCCCGCCCCTAACTCCGCCCAGTTCCGCCCATTCTCCGCCCCATGGCTGACTAAT
TTTTTTTATTTATGCAGAGGCCGAGGCCGCCTCGGCCTCTGAGCTATTCCAGAAGTAGTGAGGAGGCTTT
TTTGGAGGCCTAGGGACGTACCCAATTCGCCCTATAGTGAGTCGTATTACGCGCGCTCACTGGCCGTCGT
TTTACAACGTCGTGACTGGGAAAACCCTGGCGTTACCCAACTTAATCGCCTTGCAGCACATCCCCCTTTC
GCCAGCTGGCGTAATAGCGAAGAGGCCCGCACCGATCGCCCTTCCCAACAGTTGCGCAGCCTGAATGGCG
AATGGG
[124 nt withheld, positions 3367-3490]
C
[91 nt withheld, positions 3492-3582]
A
[49 nt withheld, positions 3584-3632]
CCTTTGACGTTGGAGTCCACGTTCTTT
[37 nt withheld, positions 3660-3696]
ACCCTATCTCGGTCTATTCTTTTGATTTATAAGGGATTTTGCCGATTTCGGCCTATTGGTTAAAAAATGA
GCTGATTTAACAAAAATTTAACGCGAATTTTAACAAAATATTAACGCTTACAATTTAGGTGGCACTTTTC
GGGGAAATGTGCGCGGAACCCCTATTTGTTTATTTTTCTAAATACATTCAAATATGTATCCGCTCATGAG
ACAATAACCCTGATAAATGCTTCAATAATATTGAAAAAGGAAGAGTATGAGTATTCAACATTTCCGTGTC
GCCCTTATTCCCTTTTTTGCGGCATTTTGCCTTCCTGTTTTTGCTCACCCAGAAACGCTGGTGAAAGTAA
AAGATGCTGAAGATCAGTTGGGTGCACGAGTGGGTTACATCGAACTGGATCTCAACAGCGGTAAGATCCT
TGAGAGTTTTCGCCCCGAAGAACGTTTTCCAATGATGAGCACTTTTAAAGTTCTGCTATGTGGCGCGGTA
TTATCCCGTATTGACGCCGGGCAAGAGCAACTCGGTCGCCGCATACACTATTCTCAGAATGACTTGGTTG
AGTACTCACCAGTCACAGAAAAGCATCTTACGGATGGCATGACAGTAAGAGAATTATGCAGTGCTGCCAT
AACCATGAGTGATAACACTGCGGCCAACTTACTTCTGACAACGATCGGAGGACCGAAGGAGCTAACCGCT
TTTTTGCACAACATGGGGGATCATGTAACTCGCCTTGATCGTTGGGAACCGGAGCTGAATGAAGCCATAC
CAAACGACGAGCGTGACACCACGATGCCTGTAGCAATGGCAACAACGTTGCGCAAACTATTAACTGGCGA
ACTACTTACTCTAGCTTCCCGGCAACAATTAATAGACTGGATGGAGGCGGATAAAGTTGCAGGACCACTT
CTGCGCTCGGCCCTTCCGGCTGGCTGGTTTATTGCTGATAAATCTGGAGCCGGTGAGCGTGGGTCTCGCG
GTATCATTGCAGCACTGGGGCCAGATGGTAAGCCCTCCCGTATCGTAGTTATCTACACGACGGGGAGTCA
GGCAACTATGGATGAACGAAATAGACAGATCGCTGAGATAGGTGCCTCACTGATTAAGCATTGGTAACTG
TCAGACCAAGTTTACTCATATATACTTTAGATTGATTTAAAACTTCATTTTTAATTTAAAAGGATCTAGG
TGAAGATCCTTTTTGATAATCTCATGACCAAAATCCCTTAACGTGAGTTTTCGTTCCACTGAGCGTCAGA
CCCCGTAGAAAAGATCAAAGGATCTTCTTGAGATCCTTTTTTTCTGCGCGTAATCTGCTGCTTGCAAACA
AAAAAACCACCGCTACCAGCGGTGGTTTGTTTGCCGGATCAAGAGCTACCAACTCTTTTTCCGAAGGTAA
CTGGCTTCAGCAGAGCGCAGATACCAAATACTGTTCTTCTAGTGTAGCCGTAGTTAGGCCACCACTTCAA
GAACTCTGTAGCACCGCCTACATACCTCGCTCTGCTAATCCTGTTACCAGTGGCTGCTGCCAGTGGCGAT
AAGTCGTGTCTTACCGGGTTGGACTCAAGACGATAGTTACCGGATAAGGCGCAGCGGTCGGGCTGAACGG
GGGGTTCGTGCACACAGCCCAGCTTGGAGCGAACGACCTACACCGAACTGAGATACCTACAGCGTGAGCT
ATGAGAAAGCGCCACGCTTCCCGAAGGGAGAAAGGCGGACAGGTATCCGGTAAGCGGCAGGGTCGGAACA
GGAGAGCGCACGAGGGAGCTTCCAGGGGGAAACGCCTGGTATCTTTATAGTCCTGTCGGGTTTCGCCACC
TCTGACTTGAGCGTCGATTTTTGTGATGCTCGTCAGGGGGGCGGAGCCTATGGAAAAACGCCAGCAACGC
GGCCTTTTTACGGTTCCTGGCCTTTTGCTGGCCTTTTGCTCACATGTTCTTTCCTGCGTTATCCCCTGAT
TCTGTGGATAACCGTATTACCGCCTTTGAGTGAGCTGATACCGCTCGCCGCAGCCGAACGACCGAGCGCA
GCGAGTCAGTGAGCGAGGAAGCGGAAGAGCGCCCAATACGCAAACCGCCTCTCCCCGCGCGTTGGCCGAT
TCATTAATGCAGCTGGCACGACAGGTTTCCCGACTGGAAAGCGGGCAGTGAGCGCAACGCAATTAATGTG
AGTTAGCTCACTCATTAGGCACCCCAGGCTTTACACTTTATGCTTCCGGCTCGTATGTTGTGTGGAATTG
TGAGCGGATAACAATTTCACACAGGAAACAGCTATGACCATGATTACGCCAAGCGCGCAATTAACCCTCA
CTAAAGGGAACAAAAGCTGGAGCTGCAAGCTTAATGTAGTCTTATGCAATACTCTTGTAGTCTTGCAACA
TGGTAACGATGAGTTAGCAACATGCCTTACAAGGAGAGAAAAAGCACCGTGCATGCCGATTGGTGGAAGT
AAGGTGGTACGATCGTGCCTTATTAGGAAGGCAACAGACGGGTCTGACATGGATTGGACGAACCACTGAA
TTGCCGCATTGCAGAGATATTGTATTTAAGTGCCTAGCTCGATACATAAACGGGTCTCTCTGGTTAGACC
AGATCTGAGCCTGGGAGCTCTCTGGCTAACTAGGGAACCCACTGCTTAAGCCTCAATAAAGCTTGCCTTG
AGTGCTTCAAGTAGTGTGTGCCCGTCTGTTGTGTGACTCTGGTAACTAGAGATCCCTCAGACCCTTTTAG
TCAGTGTGGAAAATCTCTAGCAGTGGCGCCCGAACAGGGACTTGAAAGCGAAAGGGAAACCAGAGGAGCT
CTCTCGACGCAGGACTCGGCTTGCTGAAGCGCGCACGGCAAGAGGCGAGGGGCGGCGACTGGTGAGTACG
CCAAAAATTTTGACTAGCGGAGGCTAGAAGGAGAGAGATGGGTGCGAGAGCGTCAGTATTAAGCGGGGGA
GAATTAGATCGCGATGGGAAAAAATTCGGTTAAGGCCAGGGGGAAAGAAAAAATATAAATTAAAACATAT
AGTATGGGCAAGCAGGGAGCTAGAACGATTCGCAGTTAATCCTGGCCTGTTAGAAACATCAGAAGGCTGT
AGACAAATACTGGGACAGCTACAACCATCCCTTCAGACAGGATCAGAAGAACTTAGATCATTATATAATA
CAGTAGCAACCCTCTATTGTGTGCATCAAAGGATAGAGATAAAAGACACCAAGGAAGCTTTAGACAAGAT
AGAGGAAGAGCAAAACAAAAGTAAGACCACCGCACAGCAAGCGGCCGCTGATCTTCAGACCTGGAGGAGG
AGATATGAGGGACAATTGGAGAAGTGAATTATATAAATATAAAGTAGTAAAAATTGAACCATTAGGAGTA
GCACCCACCAAGGCAAAGAGAAGAGTGGTGCAGAGAGAAAAAAGAGCAGTGGGAATAGGAGCTTTGTTCC
TTGGGTTCTTGGGAGCAGCAGGAAGCACTATGGGCGCAGCGTCAATGACGCTGACGGTACAGGCCAGACA
ATTATTGTCTGGTATAGTGCAGCAGCAGAACAATTTGCTGAGGGCTATTGAGGCGCAACAGCATCTGTTG
CAACTCACAGTCTGGGGCATCAAGCAGCTCCAGGCAAGAATCCTGGCTGTGGAAAGATACCTAAAGGATC
AACAGCTCCTGGGGATTTGGGGTTGCTCTGGAAAACTCATTTGCACCACTGCTGTGCCTTGGAATGCTAG
TTGGAGTAATAAATCTCTGGAACAGATTTGGAATCACACGACCTGGATGGAGTGGGACAGAGAAATTAAC
AATTACACAAGCTTAATACACTCCTTAATTGAAGAATCGCAAAACCAGCAAGAAAAGAATGAACAAGAAT
TATTGGAATTAGATAAATGGGCAAGTTTGTGGAATTGGTTTAACATAACAAATTGGCTGTGGTATATAAA
ATTATTCATAATGATAGTAGGAGGCTTGGTAGGTTTAAGAATAGTTTTTGCTGTACTTTCTATAGTGAAT
AGAGTTAGGCAGGGATATTCACCATTATCGTTTCAGACCCACCTCCCAACCCCGAGGGGACCCAGAGAGG
GCCTATTTCCCATGATTCCTTCATATTTGCATATACGATACAAGGCTGTTAGAGAGATAATTAGAATTAA
TTTGACTGTAAACACAAAGATATTAGTACAAAATACGTGACGTAGAAAGTAATAATTTCTTGGGTAGTTT
GCAGTTTTAAAATTATGTTTTAAAATGGACTATCATATGCTTACCGTAACTTGAAAGTATTTCGATTTCT
TGGCTTTATATATCTTGTGGAAAGGACGAAACACCGCTGGTACATCACATGTGCAGGTTTTAGAGCTAGA
AATAGCAAGTTAAAATAAGGCTAGTCCGTTATCAACTTGAAAAAGTGGCACCGAGTCGGTGCTTTTTTAA
GCTTGGCGTAACTAGATCTTGAGACAAATGGCAGTATTCATCCACAATTTTAAAAGAAAAGGGGGGATTG
GGGGGTACAGTGCAGGGGAAAGAATAGTAGACATAATAGCAACAGACATACAAACTAAAGAATTACAAAA
ACAAATTACAAAAATTCAAAATTTTCGGGTTTATTACAGGGACAGCAGAGATCCACTTTGGCGCCGGCTC
GAGGGGG
