>Addgene plasmid #76835 | NME9 gRNA (BRDN0001149064) | depositor partial sequence | sequence record 144295 | Target Sequence
CTGGTACATCACATGTGCAG
