>Addgene plasmid #76835 | NME9 gRNA (BRDN0001149064) | addgene partial sequence | sequence record 186597 | hU6-F
CGCTAGAAAGTAATAATTTCTTGGGTAGTTTGCAGTTTTAAAATTATGTTTTAAAATGGACTATCATATG
CTTACCGTAACTTGAAAGTATTTCGATTTCTTGGCTTTATATATCTTGTGGAAAGGACGAAACACCGCTG
GTACATCACATGTGCAGGTTTTAGAGCTAGAAATAGCAAGTTAAAATAAGGCTAGTCCGTTATCAACTTG
AAAAAGTGGCACCGAGTCGGTGCTTTTTTAAGCTTGGCGTAACTAGATCTTGAGACAAATGGCAGTATTC
ATCCACAATTTTAAAAGAAAAGGGGGGATTGGGGGGTACAGTGCAGGGGAAAGAATAGTAGACATAATAG
CAACAGACATACAAACTAAAGAATTACAAAAACAAATTACAAAAATTCAAAATTTTCGGGTTTATTACAG
GGACAGCAGAGATCCACTTTGGCGCCGGCTCGAGGGGGCCCGGGTGCAAAGATGGATAAAGTTTTAAACA
GAGAGGAATCTTTGCAGCTAATGGACCTTCTAGGTCTTGAAAGGAGTGGGAATTGGCTCCGGTGCCCGTC
AGTGGGCAGA
